>Addgene plasmid #63480 | pFusB2-11 | depositor partial sequence | sequence record 105478 | pFUSB2_GG
AGTCTTAAGCGTCTCATGGCCTGACCCCGGACCAAGTGGTGGCTATCGCCAGCAACAATGGCGGCAAGCA
AGCGCTCGAAACGGTGCAGCGGCTGTTGCCGGTGCTGTGCCAGGACCATGGCCTGACCCCGGACCAAGTG
GTGGCTATCGCCAGCAACAATGGCGGCAAGCAAGCGCTCGAAACGGTGCAGCGGCTGTTGCCGGTGCTGT
GCCAGGACCATGGCCTGACCCCGGACCAAGTGGTGGCTATCGAGACGTC
