>Addgene plasmid #63480 | pFusB2-11 | depositor partial sequence | sequence record 105479 | FusB2
CGTCTCATGGCCTGACCCCGGACCAAGTGGTGGCTATCGAGACCGGCGCCGCTACAGGGCGCGTCCCATT
CGCCATTCAGGCTGCGCAACTGTTGGGAAGGGCGATCGGTGCGGGCCTCTTCGCTATTACGCCAGCTGGC
GAAAGGGGGATGTGCTGCAAGGCGATTAAGTTGGGTAACGCCAGGGTTTTCCCAGTCACGACGTTGTAAA
ACGACGGCCAGTGAGCGCGCGTAATACGACTCACTATAGGGCGAATTGGGTACCGGGCCCCCCCTCGAGG
TCCTCCAGCTTTTGTTCCCTTTAGTGAGGGTTAATTGCGCGCTTGGCGTAATCATGGTCATAGCTGTTTC
CTGTGTGAAATTGTTATCCGCTCACAATTCCACACAACATACGAGCCGGAAGCATAAAGTGTAAAGCCTG
GGGTGCCTAATGAGTGAGCTAACTCACATTAATTGCGTTGCGCTCACTGCCCGCTTTCCACCGGTGGTCT
CAGGACCATGGCCTGACCCCGGACCAAGTGGTGGCTATCGAGACGTCTAGACCAGCCAGGACAGAAATGC
CTCGACTTCGCTGCTACCCAAGGTTGCCGGGTGACGCACACCGTGGAAACGGATGAAGGCACGAACCCAG
TGGACATAAGCCTGTTCGGTTCGTAAGCTGTAATGCAAGTAGCGTATGCGCTCACGCAACTGGTCCAGAA
CCTTGACCGAACGCAGCGGTGGTAACGGCGCAGTGGCGGTTTTCATGGCTTGTTATGACTGTTTTTTTGG
GGTACAGTCTATGCCTCGGGCATCCAAGCAGCAAGCGCGTTACGCCGTGGGTCGATGTTTGATGTTATGG
AGCAGCAACGATGTTACGCAGCAGGGCAGTCGCCCTAAAACAAAGTTAAACATTATGAGGGAAGCGGTGA
TCGCCGAAGTATCGACTCAACTATCAGAGGTAGTTGGCGTCATCGAGCGCCATCTCGAACCGACGTTGCT
GGCCGTACATTTGTACGGCTCCGCAGTGGATGGCGGCCTGAAGCCACACAGTGATATTGATTTGCTGGTT
ACGGTGACCGTAAGGCTTGATGAAACAACGCGGCGAGCTTTGATCAACGACCTTTTGGAAACTTCGGCTT
CCCCTGGAGAGAGCGAGATTCTCCGCGCTGTAGAAGTCACCATTGTTGTGCACGACGACATCATTCCGTG
GCGTTATCCAGCTAAGCGCGAACTGCAATTTGGAGAATGGCAGCGCAATGACATTCTTGCAGGTATCTTC
GAGCCAGCCACGATCGACATTGATCTGGCTATCTTGCTGACAAAAGCAAGAGAACATAGCGTTGCCTTGG
TAGGTCCAGCGGCGGAGGAACTCTTTGATCCGGTTCCTGAACAGGATCTATTTGAGGCGCTAAATGAAAC
CTTAACGCTATGGAACTCGCCGCCCGACTGGGCTGGCGATGAGCGAAATGTAGTGCTTACGTTGTCCCGC
ATTTGGTACAGCGCAGTAACCGGCAAAATCGCGCCGAAGGATGTCGCTGCCGACTGGGCAATGGAGCGCC
TGCCGGCCCAGTATCAGCCCGTCATACTTGAAGCTAGACAGGCTTATCTTGGACAAGAAGAAGATCGCTT
GGCCTCGCGCGCAGATCAGTTGGAAGAATTTGTCCACTACGTGAAAGGCGAGATCACCAAGGTAGTCGGC
AAATAACCCTCGAGCCACCCATGACCAAAATCCCTTAACGTGAGTTACGCGTCGTTCCACTGAGCGTCAG
ACCCCGTAGAAAAGATCAAAGGATCTTCTTGAGATCCTTTTTTTCTGCGCGTAATCTGCTGCTTGCAAAC
AAAAAAACCACCGCTACCAGCGGTGGTTTGTTTGCCGGATCAAGAGCTACCAACTCTTTTTCCGAAGGTA
ACTGGCTTCAGCAGAGCGCAGATACCAAATACTGTCCTTCTAGTGTAGCCGTAGTTAGGCCACCACTTCA
AGAACTCTGTAGCACCGCCTACATACCTCGCTCTGCTAATCCTGTTACCAGTGGCTGCTGCCAGTGGCGA
TAAGTCGTGTCTTACCGGGTTGGACTCAAGACGATAGTTACCGGATAAGGCGCAGCGGTCGGGCTGAACG
GGGGGTTCGTGCACACAGCCCAGCTTGGAGCGAACGACCTACACCGAACTGAGATACCTACAGCGTGAGC
ATTGAGAAAGCGCCACGCTTCCCGAAGGGAGAAAGGCGGACAGGTATCCGGTAAGCGGCAGGGTCGGAAC
AGGAGAGCGCACGAGGGAGCTTCCAGGGGGAAACGCCTGGTATCTTTATAGTCCTGTCGGGTTTCGCCAC
CTCTGACTTGAGCGTCGATTTTTGTGATGCTCGTCAGGGGGGCGGAGCCTATGGAAAAACGCCAGCAACG
CGGCCTTTTTACGGTTCCTGGCCTTTTGCTGGCCTTTTGCTCACATGTTCTTTCCTGCGTTATCCCCTGA
TTCTGTGGATAACCGTATTACCGCCTTTGAGTGAGCTGATACCGCTCGCCGCAGCCGAACGACCGAGCGC
AGCGAGTCAGTGAGCGAGGAAGCGGAAGAGCGCCCAATACGCAAACCGCCTCTCCCCGCGCGTTGGCCGA
TTCATTAATGCAGCTGGCACGACAGGTTTCCCGACTGGAAAGCGGGCAGTGAGCGCAACGCAATTAATAC
GCGTACCGCTAGCCAGGAAGAGTTTGTAGAAACGCAAAAAGGCCATCCGTCAGGATGGCCTTCTGCTTAG
TTTGATGCCTGGCAGTTTATGGCGGGCGTCCTGCCCGCCACCCTCCGGGCCGTTGCTTCACAACGTTCAA
ATCCGCTCCCGGCGGATTTGTCCTACTCAGGAGAGCGTTCACCGACAAACAACAGATAAAACGAAAGGCC
CAGTCTTCCGACTGAGCCTTTCGTTTTATTTGATGCCTGGCAGTTCCCTACTCTCGCGTTAACGCTAGCA
TGGATGTTTTCCCAGTCACGACGTTGTAAAACGACGGCCAGTCTTAAG
