>Addgene plasmid #63480 | pFusB2-11 | addgene partial sequence | sequence record 116048 | pCR8_R1 5'-cgaaccgaacaggcttatgt-3'
GGTGTGCGTCACCCGGCAACCTTGGGTAGCAGCGAAGTCGAGGCATTTCTGTCCTGGCTGGTCTAGACGT
CTCGATAGCCACCACTTGGTCCGGGGTCAGGCCATGGTCCTGGCACAGCACCGGCAACAGCCGCTGCACC
GTTTCGAGCGCTTGCTTGCCGCCATTGTTGCTGGCGATAGCCACCACTTGGTCCGGGGTCAGGCCATGGT
CCTGGCACAGCACCGGCAACAGCCGCTGCACCGTTTCGAGCGCTTGCTTGCCGCCATTGTTGCTGGCGAT
AGCCACCACTTGGTCCGGGGTCAGGCCATGAGACGCTTAAGACTGGCCGTCGTTTTACAACGTCGTGACT
GGGAAAACATCCATGCTAGCGTTAACGCGAGAGTAGGGAACTGCCAGGCATCAAATAAAACGAAAGGCTC
AGTCGGAAGACTGGGCCTTTCGTTTTATCTGTTGTTTGTCGGTGAACGCTCTCCTGAGTAGGACAAATCC
GCCGGGAGCGGATTTGAACGTTGTGAAGCAACGGCCCGGAGGGTGGCGGGCAGGACGCCCGCCATAAACT
GCCAGGCATCAAACTAAGCAGAAGGCCATCCTGACGGATGGCCTTTTTGCGTTTCTACAAACTCTTCCTG
GCTA
