[The description below was written by a language model from this plasmid's Addgene catalogue record.]
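Description:
pFusB2-11 is a component plasmid of the FusX system, a library-based Golden Gate approach for rapid one-step assembly of TALE repeat arrays. It is built on the FusB2 backbone (about 3 kb without insert), is classed as a TALEN assembly vector, and is maintained in E. coli as a high-copy plasmid under spectinomycin selection. The record does not include a feature table, so the origin of replication and other backbone elements are not specified. The listed sequencing primers are pCR8-type primers flanking the insert.

The insert is a synthetic pair of TALE repeat modules carrying the repeat variable diresidues NN and NN, also recorded as B2_GG. In the TALE code, NN repeats are generally used to recognise guanine, so this dimer specifies a GG dinucleotide. According to the record, it supplies RVD positions 13 and 14 of the final array. The two-repeat unit was introduced into the backbone through BsaI sites that were destroyed during cloning, which is typical of type IIS restriction cloning, where the recognition sites are lost and the junctions are defined by custom overhangs.

This plasmid is not an expression construct in its own right, and no promoter, nuclease domain or eukaryotic regulatory element is described for it. It acts as one member of a set of pre-assembled intermediates, each representing a particular RVD combination at a fixed position. A user picks the library member matching the desired target sequence at positions 13–14 and combines it with the other positional modules and a receiver vector to build a full-length TALEN or other TALE fusion for genome editing work.
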