Addgene plasmid #63480: pFusB2-11
Purpose: Encodes RVD positions 13-14 in TALEN assembly
Depositing lab: Stephen Ekker. Depositing organization: Mayo Foundation for Medical Education and Research. Publication: FusX: A rapid one-step TALE assembly system for genome science. Ma AC, McNulty MS, Tanya PL, Jarryd CM, Martinez-Galvez G, Argue DP, Lee HB, Urban MD, Bullard CE, Blackburn PR, Man TK, Clark KJ, Ekker SC. Hum Gene Ther. 2016 Jun;27(6):451-63. doi: 10.1089/hum.2015.172 PubMed 26854857.
Backbone
  Vector backbone: FusB2
  Backbone size w/o insert (bp): 2988
  Vector type: TALEN
Growth in bacteria
  Bacterial resistance: Spectinomycin, 50 μg/mL
  Growth temperature: 37°C
  Growth strain: DH5alpha
  Copy number: High Copy
Gene/Insert
  Gene/Insert name: NN NN (alt name: B2_GG)
  Species: Synthetic
  Mutation: none
  Cloning method: Restriction Enzyme; 5′ cloning site BsaI (destroyed during cloning); 3′ cloning site BsaI (destroyed during cloning)
  Sequencing primers: 5′ pCR8_F1; 3′ pCR8_R1
Terms and licenses: Academic/Nonprofit Terms; Industry Terms: Not Available to Industry
How to cite: pFusB2-11 was a gift from Stephen Ekker (Addgene plasmid # 63480 ; http://n2t.net/addgene:63480 ; RRID:Addgene_63480)
